>Addgene plasmid #203707 | pCAGGS-Flag-S1pr1-R120A | addgene full sequence | sequence record 417438 | Addgene NGS Result
GGTCGACATTGATTATTGACTAGTTATTAATAGTAATCAATTACGGGGTCATTAGTTCATAGCCCATATA
TGGAGTTCCGCGTTACATAACTTACGGTAAATGGCCCGCCTGGCTGACCGCCCAACGACCCCCGCCCATT
GACGTCAATAATGACGTATGTTCCCATAGTAACGCCAATAGGGACTTTCCATTGACGTCAATGGGTGGAG
TATTTACGGTAAACTGCCCACTTGGCAGTACATCAAGTGTATCATATGCCAAGTACGCCCCCTATTGACG
TCAATGACGGTAAATGGCCCGCCTGGCATTATGCCCAGTACATGACCTTATGGGACTTTCCTACTTGGCA
GTACATCTACGTATTAGTCATCGCTATTACCATGGTCGAGGTGAGCCCCACGTTCTGCTTCACTCTCCCC
ATCTCCCCCCCCTCCCCACCCCCAATTTTGTATTTATTTATTTTTTAATTATTTTGTGCAGCGAKGGGGG
SGGGGGGGGGGGGGGCGCGCGCCAGGCGGGGCGGGGCGGGGCGAGGGGCGGGGCGGGGCGAGGCGGAGAG
GTGCGGCGGCAGCCAATCAGAGCGGCGCGCTCCGAAAGTTTCCTTTTATGGCGAGGCGGCGGCGGCGGCG
GCCCTATAAAAAGCGAAGCGCGCGGCGGGCGGGAGTCGCTGCGCGCTGCCTTCGCCCCGTGCCCCGCTCC
GCCGCCGCCTCGCGCCGCCCGCCCCGGCTCTGACTGACCGCGTTACTCCCACAGGTGAGCGGGCGGGACG
GCCCTTCTCCTCCGGGCTGTAATTAGCGCTTGGTTTAATGACGGCTTGTTTCTTTTCTGTGGCTGCGTGA
AAGCCTTGAGGGGCTCCGGGAGGGCCCTTTGTGCGGGGGGAGCGGCTCGGGGGGTGCGTGCGTGTGTGTG
TGCGTGGGGAGCGCCGCGTGCGGCTCCGCGCTGCCCGGCGGCTGTGAGCGCTGCGGGCGCGGCGCGGGGC
TTTGTGCGCTCCGCAGTGTGCGCGAGGGGAGCGCGGCCGGGGGCGGTGCCCCGCGGTGCGGGGGGGGCTG
CGAGGGGAACAAAGGCTGCGTGCGGGGTGTGTGCGTGGGGGGGTGAGCAGGGGGTGTGGGCGCGTCGGTC
GGGCTGCAACCCCCCCTGCACCCCCCTCCCCGAGTTGCTGAGCACGGCCCGGCTTCGGGTGCGGGGCTCC
GTACGGGGCGTGGCGCGGGGCTCGCCGTGCCGGGCGGGGGGTGGCGGCAGGTGGGGGTGCCGGGCGGGGC
GGGGCCGCCTCGGGCCGGGGAGGGCTCGGGGGAGGGGCGCGGCGGCCCCCGGAGCGCCGGCGGCTGTCGA
GGCGCGGCGAGCCGCAGCCATTGCCTTTTATGGTAATCGTGCGAGAGGGCGCAGGGACTTCCTTTGTCCC
AAATCTGTGCGGAGCCGAAATCTGGGAGGCGCCGCCGCACCCCCTCTAGCGGGCGCGGGGCGAAGCGGTG
CGGCGCCGGCAGGAAGGAAATGGGCGGGGAGGGCCTTCGTGCGTCGCCGCGCCGCCGTCCCCTTCTCCCT
CTCCAGCCTCGGGGCTGTCCGCGGGGGGACGGCTGCCTTCGGGGGGGACGGGGCAGGGCGGGGTTCGGCT
TCTGGCGTGTGACCGGCGGCTCTAGAGCCTCTGCTAACCATGTTCATGCCTTCTTCTTTTTCCTACAGCT
CCTGGGCAACGTGCTGGTTATTGTGCTGTCTCATCATTTTGGCAAAGAATTGAGCTCCCGGGTACCGCCA
CCATGGACTACAAGGATGACGATGATAAGGGGCCCACCAGCGTCCCGCTGGTCAAGGCCCACCGCAGCTC
GGTCTCTGACTACGTCAACTATGATATCATCGTCCGGCATTACAACTACACGGGAAAGCTGAATATCAGC
GCGGACAAGGAGAACAGCATTAAACTGACCTCGGTGGTGTTCATTCTCATCTGCTGCTTTATCATCCTGG
AGAACATCTTTGTCTTGCTGACCATTTGGAAAACCAAGAAATTCCACCGACCCATGTACTATTTTATTGG
CAATCTGGCCCTCTCAGACCTGTTGGCAGGAGTAGCCTACACAGCTAACCTGCTCTTGTCTGGGGCCACC
ACCTACAAGCTCACTCCCGCCCAGTGGTTTCTGGCGGAAGGGAGTATGTTTGTGGCCCTGTCAGCCTCCG
TGTTCAGTCTCCTCGCCATCGCCATTGAGCGCTATATCACAATGCTGAAAATGAAACTCCACAACGGGAG
CAATAACTTCCGCCTCTTCCTGCTAATCAGCGCCTGCTGGGTCATCTCCCTCATCCTGGGTGGCCTGCCT
ATCATGGGCTGGAACTGCATCAGTGCGCTGTCCAGCTGCTCCACCGTGCTGCCGCTCTACCACAAGCACT
ATATCCTCTTCTGCACCACGGTCTTCACTCTGCTTCTGCTCTCCATCGTCATTCTGTACTGCAGAATCTA
CTCCTTGGTCAGGACTCGGAGCCGCCGCCTGACGTTCCGCAAGAACATTTCCAAGGCCAGCCGCAGCTCT
GAGAAGTCGCTGGCGCTGCTCAAGACCGTAATTATCGTCCTGAGCGTCTTCATCGCCTGCTGGGCACCGC
TCTTCATCCTGCTCCTGCTGGATGTGGGCTGCAAGGTGAAGACCTGTGACATCCTCTTCAGAGCGGAGTA
CTTCCTGGTGTTAGCTGTGCTCAACTCCGGCACCAACCCCATCATTTACACTCTGACCAACAAGGAGATG
CGTCGGGCCTTCATCCGGATCATGTCCTGCTGCAAGTGCCCGAGCGGAGACTCTGCTGGCAAATTCAAGC
GACCCATCATCGCCGGCATGGAATTCAGCCGCAGCAAATCGGACAATTCCTCCCACCCCCAGAAAGACGA
AGGGGACAACCCAGAGACCATTATGTCTTCTGGAAACGTCAACTCTTCTTCCTAGCTCGAGATCGACCGC
CGACCATTATGTCTTCTGGAAACGTCAACTCTTCTTCCTAGCTCGAGATCGATGGCCAATGCCCTGGCTC
ACAAATACCACTGAGATCTTTTTCCCTCTGCCAAAAATTATGGGGACATCATGAAGCCCCTTGAGCATCT
GACTTCTGGCTAATAAAGGAAATTTATTTTCATTGCAATAGTGTGTTGGAATTTTTTGTGTCTCTCACTC
GGAAGGACATATGGGAGGGCAAATCATTTAAAACATCAGAATGAGTATTTGGTTTAGAGTTTGGCAACAT
ATGCCCATATGCTGGCTGCCATGAACAAAGGTTGGCTATAAAGAGGTCATCAGTATATGAAACAGCCCCC
TGCTGTCCATTCCTTATTCCATAGAAAAGCCTTGACTTGAGGTTAGATTTTTTTTATATTTTGTTTTGTG
TTATTTTTTTCTTTAACATCCCTAAAATTTTCCTTACATGTTTTACTAGCCAGATTTTTCCTCCTCTCCT
GACTACTCCCAGTCATAGCTGTCCCTCTTCTCTTATGGAGATCCCTCGACCTGCAGCCCAAGCTTGGCGT
AATCATGGTCATAGCTGTTTCCTGTGTGAAATTGTTATCCGCTCACAATTCCACACAACATACGAGCCGG
AAGCATAAAGTGTAAAGCCTGGGGTGCCTAATGAGTGAGCTAACTCACATTAATTGCGTTGCGCTCACTG
CCCGCTTTCCAGTCGGGAAACCTGTCGTGCCAGCGGATCCGCATCTCAATTAGTCAGCAACCATAGTCCC
GCCCCTAACTCCGCCCATCCCGCCCCTAACTCCGCCCAGTTCCGCCCATTCTCCGCCCCATGGCTGACTA
ATTTTTTTTATTTATGCAGAGGCCGAGGCCGCCTCGGCCTCTGAGCTATTCCAGAAGTAGTGAGGAGGCT
TTTTTGGAGGCCTAGGCTTTTGCAAAAAGCTAACTTGTTTATTGCAGCTTATAATGGTTACAAATAAAGC
AATAGCATCACAAATTTCACAAATAAAGCATTTTTTTCACTGCATTCTAGTTGTGGTTTGTCCAAACTCA
TCAATGTATCTTATCATGTCTGGATCCGCTGCATTAATGAATCGGCCAACGCGCGGGGAGAGGCGGTTTG
CGTATTGGGCGCTCTTCCGCTTCCTCGCTCACTGACTCGCTGCGCTCGGTCGTTCGGCTGCGGCGAGCGG
TATCAGCTCACTCAAAGGCGGTAATACGGTTATCCACAGAATCAGGGGATAACGCAGGAAAGAACATGTG
AGCAAAAGGCCAGCAAAAGGCCAGGAACCGTAAAAAGGCCGCGTTGCTGGCGTTTTTCCATAGGCTCCGC
CCCCCTGACGAGCATCACAAAAATCGACGCTCAAGTCAGAGGTGGCGAAACCCGACAGGACTATAAAGAT
ACCAGGCGTTTCCCCCTGGAAGCTCCCTCGTGCGCTCTCCTGTTCCGACCCTGCCGCTTACCGGATACCT
GTCCGCCTTTCTCCCTTCGGGAAGCGTGGCGCTTTCTCATAGCTCACGCTGTAGGTATCTCAGTTCGGTG
TAGGTCGTTCGCTCCAAGCTGGGCTGTGTGCACGAACCCCCCGTTCAGCCCGACCGCTGCGCCTTATCCG
GTAACTATCGTCTTGAGTCCAACCCGGTAAGACACGACTTATCGCCACTGGCAGCAGCCACTGGTAACAG
GATTAGCAGAGCGAGGTATGTAGGCGGTGCTACAGAGTTCTTGAAGTGGTGGCCTAACTACGGCTACACT
AGAAGAACAGTATTTGGTATCTGCGCTCTGCTGAAGCCAGTTACCTTCGGAAAAAGAGTTGGTAGCTCTT
GATCCGGCAAACAAACCACCGCTGGTAGCGGTGGTTTTTTTGTTTGCAAGCAGCAGATTACGCGCAGAAA
AAAAGGATCTCAAGAAGATCCTTTGATCTTTTCTACGGGGTCTGACGCTCAGTGGAACGAAAACTCACGT
TAAGGGATTTTGGTCATGAGATTATCAAAAAGGATCTTCACCTAGATCCTTTTAAATTAAAAATGAAGTT
TTAAATCAATCTAAAGTATATATGAGTAAACTTGGTCTGACAGTTACCAATGCTTAATCAGTGAGGCACC
TATCTCAGCGATCTGTCTATTTCGTTCATCCATAGTTGCCTGACTCCCCGTCGTGTAGATAACTACGATA
CGGGAGGGCTTACCATCTGGCCCCAGTGCTGCAATGATACCGCGAGACCCACGCTCACCGGCTCCAGATT
TATCAGCAATAAACCAGCCAGCCGGAAGGGCCGAGCGCAGAAGTGGTCCTGCAACTTTATCCGCCTCCAT
CCAGTCTATTAATTGTTGCCGGGAAGCTAGAGTAAGTAGTTCGCCAGTTAATAGTTTGCGCAACGTTGTT
GCCATTGCTACAGGCATCGTGGTGTCACGCTCGTCGTTTGGTATGGCTTCATTCAGCTCCGGTTCCCAAC
GATCAAGGCGAGTTACATGATCCCCCATGTTGTGCAAAAAAGCGGTTAGCTCCTTCGGTCCTCCGATCGT
TGTCAGAAGTAAGTTGGCCGCAGTGTTATCACTCATGGTTATGGCAGCACTGCATAATTCTCTTACTGTC
ATGCCATCCGTAAGATGCTTTTCTGTGACTGGTGAGTACTCAACCAAGTCATTCTGAGAATAGTGTATGC
GGCGACCGAGTTGCTCTTGCCCGGCGTCAATACGGGATAATACCGCGCCACATAGCAGAACTTTAAAAGT
GCTCATCATTGGAAAACGTTCTTCGGGGCGAAAACTCTCAAGGATCTTACCGCTGTTGAGATCCAGTTCG
ATGTAACCCACTCGTGCACCCAACTGATCTTCAGCATCTTTTACTTTCACCAGCGTTTCTGGGTGAGCAA
AAACAGGAAGGCAAAATGCCGCAAAAAAGGGAATAAGGGCGACACGGAAATGTTGAATACTCATACTCTT
CCTTTTTCAATATTATTGAAGCATTTATCAGGGTTATTGTCTCATGAGCGGATACATATTTGAATGTATT
TAGAAAAATAAACAAATAGGGGTTCCGCGCACATTTCCCCGAAAAGTGCCACCTG
Features (pLannotate 1.2.2; 17 found; start..end, strand, type, name):
      5..384     +  enhancer       CMV enhancer: human cytomegalovirus immediate early enhancer
    386..661     +  promoter       chicken β-actin promoter: No description available
    662..1678    +  intron         chimeric intron: chimera between introns from chicken β-actin and rabbit β-globin
   1759..1781    +  CDS            3xFLAG (fragment): three tandem FLAG® epitope tags
   1780..2922    +  CDS            S1PR1: S1PR1_HUMAN - Also known as CHEDG1, EDG1. Experimental evidence at protein level: Swiss-Prot protein existence level 1. G-protein coupled receptor for the bioactive lysosphingolipid sphingosine 1-phosphate (S1P) that seems to be coupled to the G(i) subclass of heteromeric G proteins. Signaling leads to the activation of RAC1, SRC, PTK2/FAK1 and MAP kinases. Plays an important role in cell migration, probably via its role in the reorganization of the actin cytoskeleton and the formation of lamellipodia in response to stimuli that increase the activity of the sphingosine kinase SPHK1. Required f
   3092..3147    +  polyA_signal   β-globin poly(A) signal: rabbit β-globin polyadenylation signal (Gil and Proudfoot, 1987)
   3532..3548    -  protein_bind   lac operator: The lac repressor binds to the lac operator to inhibit transcription in E. coli. This inhibition can be relieved by adding lactose or isopropyl-β-D-thiogalactopyranoside (IPTG). lac repressor encoded by lacI
   3556..3586    -  promoter       lac promoter: promoter for the E. coli lac operon
   3601..3622    -  protein_bind   CAP binding site: CAP binding activates transcription in the presence of cAMP. E. coli catabolite activator protein
   3635..3674    -  CDS            lacI (fragment): lac repressor; lacI; The lac repressor binds to the lac operator to inhibit transcription in E. coli. This inhibition can be relieved by adding lactose or isopropyl-β-D-thiogalactopyranoside (IPTG).
   3681..3703    +  promoter       SV40 promoter (fragment): SV40 enhancer and early promoter
   3727..3862    +  rep_origin     SV40 ori: SV40 origin of replication
   3882..4016    +  polyA_signal   SV40 poly(A) signal: SV40 polyadenylation signal
   4018..4072    -  CDS            lacI (fragment): lac repressor; lacI; The lac repressor binds to the lac operator to inhibit transcription in E. coli. This inhibition can be relieved by adding lactose or isopropyl-β-D-thiogalactopyranoside (IPTG).
   4255..4843    -  rep_origin     ori: high-copy-number ColE1/pMB1/pBR322/pUC origin of replication
   5014..5874    -  CDS            AmpR: β-lactamase; bla; confers resistance to ampicillin, carbenicillin, and related antibiotics
   5875..5979    -  promoter       AmpR promoter: bla
