[The description below was written by a language model from this plasmid's Addgene catalogue record and pLannotate feature annotations shown in this document.]
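Description:
pCAGGS-Flag-S1pr1-R120A is a 6,005 bp mammalian expression plasmid built on the pCAGGS backbone for overexpressing a FLAG-tagged point mutant of human sphingosine 1-phosphate receptor 1 (S1PR1, also known as EDG1 or S1P1). It is propagated in E. coli through a high-copy ColE1/pUC-type origin and selected with ampicillin via the β-lactamase gene and its own promoter. The backbone also carries remnants of the lac promoter/operator region and short lacI fragments, which are cloning-vector leftovers with no evident role in expression. An SV40 origin of replication, which can support episomal amplification in cells expressing SV40 large T antigen, sits next to an SV40 polyadenylation signal. No mammalian selection marker is annotated, so the plasmid appears suited mainly to transient transfection.

Expression is driven by the composite CAG promoter: the CMV immediate-early enhancer, the chicken β-actin promoter and a chimeric chicken β-actin/rabbit β-globin intron, which together give strong, broadly active transcription in mammalian cells. Downstream lies a short FLAG epitope sequence, annotated as a fragment of 3xFLAG and consistent with the N-terminal FLAG tag in the record. It is joined directly to the S1PR1 coding sequence, and the transcript ends at a rabbit β-globin poly(A) signal. S1PR1 is a G-protein-coupled receptor for the lysosphingolipid S1P that signals largely through Gi and influences cell migration and cytoskeletal reorganisation. The insert carries an R120A substitution, but the record does not state its functional consequence, and the cloning sites are listed as unknown. The stated purpose is overexpression of the mutant receptor, with the FLAG tag allowing its detection or immunoprecipitation.
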