Addgene plasmid #203707: pCAGGS-Flag-S1pr1-R120A
Purpose: Overexpression of FLAG-S1PR1-R120A mutant.
Depositing lab: Timothy Hla. Depositing organization: Boston Children's Hospital.
Backbone
  Vector backbone: pCAGGS
  Vector type: Mammalian Expression
Growth in bacteria
  Bacterial resistance: Ampicillin, 100 μg/mL
  Growth temperature: 37°C
  Growth strain: DH5alpha
  Copy number: High Copy
Gene/Insert
  Gene/Insert name: Flag-S1PR1-R120A (alt names: Flag-S1P1-R120A; EDG1-R120A)
  Species: H. sapiens (human)
  Mutation: R120A
  Entrez Gene: S1PR1 (a.k.a. CD363, CHEDG1, D1S3362, ECGF1, EDG-1, EDG1, S1P1)
  Tag / fusion protein: Flag (N terminal on insert)
  Cloning method: Restriction Enzyme; 5′ cloning site unknown (unknown if destroyed); 3′ cloning site unknown (unknown if destroyed)
  Sequencing primers: 5′ unknown
Terms and licenses: Academic/Nonprofit Terms; Industry Terms: Not Available to Industry
How to cite: pCAGGS-Flag-S1pr1-R120A was a gift from Timothy Hla (Addgene plasmid # 203707 ; http://n2t.net/addgene:203707 ; RRID:Addgene_203707)
